Addgene plasmid #191877: pET28 slow.3
Purpose: Encodes a GFP design, slow.3
Depositing lab: Sarel Fleishman. Depositing organization: Weizmann Institute of Science. Publication: Designed active-site library reveals thousands of functional GFP variants. Weinstein JY, Marti-Gomez C, Lipsh-Sokolik R, Hoch SY, Liebermann D, Nevo R, Weissman H, Petrovich-Kopitman E, Margulies D, Ivankov D, McCandlish DM, Fleishman SJ. Nat Commun. 2023 May 20;14(1):2890. doi: 10.1038/s41467-023-38099-z. PubMed 37210560.
Backbone
  Vector backbone: pET28
  Backbone size w/o insert (bp): 5209
  Vector type: Bacterial Expression
Growth in bacteria
  Bacterial resistance: Kanamycin, 50 μg/mL
  Growth temperature: 37°C
  Growth strain: DH5alpha
  Copy number: High Copy
Gene/Insert
  Gene/Insert name: slow.3
  Species: Aequorea victoria
  Insert size (bp): 747
  Mutation: Q69L S72V Y145S T167V L220V V224I
  Promoter: T7
  Tag / fusion protein: His Tag (N terminal on insert)
  Cloning method: Restriction Enzyme; 5′ cloning site BsaI (destroyed during cloning); 3′ cloning site BsaI (destroyed during cloning)
  Sequencing primers: 5′ TAATACGACTCACTATAGGG; 3′ gctagttattgctcagcgg
Terms and licenses: Academic/Nonprofit Terms; Industry Terms: Not Available to Industry
Depositor comments: Design created by the htFuncLib algorithm
How to cite: pET28 slow.3 was a gift from Sarel Fleishman (Addgene plasmid # 191877 ; http://n2t.net/addgene:191877 ; RRID:Addgene_191877)
