[The description below was written by a language model from this plasmid's Addgene catalogue record and pLannotate feature annotations shown in this document.]
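Description:
pET28 slow.3 is a bacterial expression plasmid built on the pET28 backbone that encodes slow.3, a designed variant of Aequorea victoria GFP. The insert carries six substitutions (Q69L, S72V, Y145S, T167V, L220V and V224I), and the depositor notes that the design was generated with the htFuncLib algorithm, which was used to build a library of GFP active-site variants. The coding region was cloned through BsaI sites that were destroyed in the process. Automated annotation identifies it as most similar to mEGFP, consistent with a GFP-derived sequence. A short fragment annotated just upstream, matched to a composite tag that includes 6xHis, corresponds to the N-terminal His tag listed in the record, which allows affinity purification of the protein.

Expression is driven by a T7 promoter followed by a lac operator, the T7 gene 10 ribosome binding site and, downstream of the insert, a T7 terminator. The plasmid also carries lacI under its own promoter, so transcription is repressed until induced with IPTG, and it requires a host that supplies T7 RNA polymerase. Selection is by kanamycin through an aph(3')-Ia resistance gene. Replication relies on a ColE1/pBR322-type origin. The table also annotates the bom and rop elements of pBR322, although the catalogue lists the plasmid as high copy. An f1 origin is also present, and the short tetracycline-resistance fragments, the AmpR promoter fragment and the small tag-like match after the GFP coding sequence appear to be backbone remnants rather than functional parts. The construct is suited to producing and purifying this GFP design in E. coli for characterising its fluorescence properties. The record does not explain what the name "slow" refers to.
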