Features (pLannotate 1.2.2; 19 found; start..end, strand, type, name):
      1..19      +  promoter       T7 promoter: promoter for bacteriophage T7 RNA polymerase
     20..44      +  protein_bind   lac operator: The lac repressor binds to the lac operator to inhibit transcription in E. coli. This inhibition can be relieved by adding lactose or isopropyl-β-D-thiogalactopyranoside (IPTG). lac repressor encoded by lacI
     59..81      +  RBS            RBS: efficient ribosome binding site from bacteriophage T7 gene 10 (Olins and Rangwala, 1989)
    100..116     +  CDS            capTEV™ (fragment): composite tag for in vivo biotinylation, TEV protease cleavage, and 6xHis tagging
    118..831     +  CDS            mEGFP: mEGFP is a basic (constitutively fluorescent) green fluorescent protein published in 2002, derived from Aequorea victoria. It has moderate acid sensitivity.
    844..893     +  CDS            SET1 (fragment): solubility-enhancement tag derived from T7 phage gene 10B
    901..948     +  terminator     T7 terminator: transcription terminator for bacteriophage T7 RNA polymerase
    985..1413    +  rep_origin     f1 ori (sequence partly withheld): f1 bacteriophage origin of replication; arrow indicates direction of (+) strand synthesis
   1466..1523    +  promoter       AmpR promoter (fragment): bla
   1532..2347    -  CDS            KanR: aminoglycoside phosphotransferase; aph(3')-Ia; confers resistance to kanamycin in bacteria or G418 (Geneticin®) in eukaryotes
   2469..3057    +  rep_origin     ori: high-copy-number ColE1/pMB1/pBR322/pUC origin of replication
   3243..3382    -  misc_feature   bom: basis of mobility region from pBR322
   3484..3675    -  CDS            rop: Rop protein, which maintains plasmids at low copy number; rop
   3692..4072    +  CDS            YPB1_ECOLX: Protein predicted: Swiss-Prot protein existence level 4. From Escherichia coli.
   4144..4435    -  CDS            TcR (fragment): tetracycline efflux protein; tet; confers resistance to tetracycline
   4450..4471    -  protein_bind   CAP binding site: CAP binding activates transcription in the presence of cAMP. E. coli catabolite activator protein
   4484..5566    -  CDS            lacI: lac repressor; lacI; The lac repressor binds to the lac operator to inhibit transcription in E. coli. This inhibition can be relieved by adding lactose or isopropyl-β-D-thiogalactopyranoside (IPTG).
   5567..5644    -  promoter       lacI promoter: lacI
   5652..5931    -  CDS            TcR (fragment): tetracycline efflux protein; tet; confers resistance to tetracycline
>Addgene plasmid #191877 | pET28 slow.3 | addgene full sequence | sequence record 378572 | Addgene NGS Result
TAATACGACTCACTATAGGGGAATTGTGAGCGGATAACAATTCCCCTCTAGAAATAATTTTGTTTAACTT
TAAGAAGGAGATATACCATGGGCAGCAGCCATCATCATCATCATCACGTTAGCAAGGGCGAGGAGCTGTT
CACCGGCGTAGTCCCGATCCTGGTAGAACTGGACGGCGATGTAAACGGGCATAAATTCTCAGTTAGAGGT
GAGGGGGAAGGAGATGCGACTTATGGCAAACTGACTTTGAAATTCATATGCACGACGGGTAAACTTCCTG
TTCCGTGGCCTACTCTGGTTACCACATTAACATATGGTGTACTGTGTTTTGTTCGTTATCCAGACCATAT
GAAACAACATGACTTTTTTAAATCGGCCATGCCGGAAGGCTACGTGCAGGAGCGCACGATATTCTTTAAA
GATGACGGCTGTTATAAAACACGCGCGGAAGTGAAGTTCGAAGGGGATACACTGGTTAACCGCATAGAGC
TGCACGGTATCGACTTTAAAGAGGATGGGAATATTTTGGGACACAAGCTGGAATATAATTCAAACTCGCA
CAATGTCTACATCATGCCGGATAAACAGAATAATGGTATTAAAGTTAATTTTAAAGTGCGACATAACATC
GAGGATGGTTCCGTGCAGCTGGCAGATCATTATCAACAAAATACCCCAATCGGAGACGGACCTGTCCTGC
TCCCGGATTATCATTATCTTCATACTTGGTCTGAACTGTCTAAAGATCCAAATGAAAAACGCGATCACAT
GGTGGTACTGGAGTTCATTGAAGCCGCCGGAATCACTCTCGGCATGGACGAGCTGTATAAGTAATGAGAT
CCGGCTGCTAACAAAGCCCGAAAGGAAGCTGAGTTGGCTGCTGCCACCGCTGAGCAATAACTAGCATAAC
CCCTTGGGGCCTCTAAACGGGTCTTGAGGGGTTTTTTGCTGAAAGGAGGAACTATATCCGGATTGGCGAA
TGGG
[124 nt withheld, positions 985-1108]
C
[91 nt withheld, positions 1110-1200]
A
[49 nt withheld, positions 1202-1250]
CCTTTGACGTTGGAGTCCACGTTCTTT
[37 nt withheld, positions 1278-1314]
ACCCTATCTCGGTCTATTCTTTTGATTTATAAGGGATTTTGCCGATTTCGGCCTATTGGTTAAAAAATGA
GCTGATTTAACAAAAATTTAACGCGAATTTTAACAAAATATTAACGCTTACAATTTAGGTGGCACTTTTC
GGGGAAATGTGCGCGGAACCCCTATTTGTTTATTTTTCTAAATACATTCAAATATGTATCCGCTCATGAA
TTAATTCTTAGAAAAACTCATCGAGCATCAAATGAAACTGCAATTTATTCATATCAGGATTATCAATACC
ATATTTTTGAAAAAGCCGTTTCTGTAATGAAGGAGAAAACTCACCGAGGCAGTTCCATAGGATGGCAAGA
TCCTGGTATCGGTCTGCGATTCCGACTCGTCCAACATCAATACAACCTATTAATTTCCCCTCGTCAAAAA
TAAGGTTATCAAGTGAGAAATCACCATGAGTGACGACTGAATCCGGTGAGAATGGCAAAAGTTTATGCAT
TTCTTTCCAGACTTGTTCAACAGGCCAGCCATTACGCTCGTCATCAAAATCACTCGCATCAACCAAACCG
TTATTCATTCGTGATTGCGCCTGAGCGAGACGAAATACGCGATCGCTGTTAAAAGGACAATTACAAACAG
GAATCGAATGCAACCGGCGCAGGAACACTGCCAGCGCATCAACAATATTTTCACCTGAATCAGGATATTC
TTCTAATACCTGGAATGCTGTTTTCCCGGGGATCGCAGTGGTGAGTAACCATGCATCATCAGGAGTACGG
ATAAAATGCTTGATGGTCGGAAGAGGCATAAATTCCGTCAGCCAGTTTAGTCTGACCATCTCATCTGTAA
CATCATTGGCAACGCTACCTTTGCCATGTTTCAGAAACAACTCTGGCGCATCGGGCTTCCCATACAATCG
ATAGATTGTCGCACCTGATTGCCCGACATTATCGCGAGCCCATTTATACCCATATAAATCAGCATCCATG
TTGGAATTTAATCGCGGCCTAGAGCAAGACGTTTCCCGTTGAATATGGCTCATAACACCCCTTGTATTAC
TGTTTATGTAAGCAGACAGTTTTATTGTTCATGACCAAAATCCCTTAACGTGAGTTTTCGTTCCACTGAG
CGTCAGACCCCGTAGAAAAGATCAAAGGATCTTCTTGAGATCCTTTTTTTCTGCGCGTAATCTGCTGCTT
GCAAACAAAAAAACCACCGCTACCAGCGGTGGTTTGTTTGCCGGATCAAGAGCTACCAACTCTTTTTCCG
AAGGTAACTGGCTTCAGCAGAGCGCAGATACCAAATACTGTCCTTCTAGTGTAGCCGTAGTTAGGCCACC
ACTTCAAGAACTCTGTAGCACCGCCTACATACCTCGCTCTGCTAATCCTGTTACCAGTGGCTGCTGCCAG
TGGCGATAAGTCGTGTCTTACCGGGTTGGACTCAAGACGATAGTTACCGGATAAGGCGCAGCGGTCGGGC
TGAACGGGGGGTTCGTGCACACAGCCCAGCTTGGAGCGAACGACCTACACCGAACTGAGATACCTACAGC
GTGAGCTATGAGAAAGCGCCACGCTTCCCGAAGGGAGAAAGGCGGACAGGTATCCGGTAAGCGGCAGGGT
CGGAACAGGAGAGCGCACGAGGGAGCTTCCAGGGGGAAACGCCTGGTATCTTTATAGTCCTGTCGGGTTT
CGCCACCTCTGACTTGAGCGTCGATTTTTGTGATGCTCGTCAGGGGGGCGGAGCCTATGGAAAAACGCCA
GCAACGCGGCCTTTTTACGGTTCCTGGCCTTTTGCTGGCCTTTTGCTCACATGTTCTTTCCTGCGTTATC
CCCTGATTCTGTGGATAACCGTATTACCGCCTTTGAGTGAGCTGATACCGCTCGCCGCAGCCGAACGACC
GAGCGCAGCGAGTCAGTGAGCGAGGAAGCGGAAGAGCGCCTGATGCGGTATTTTCTCCTTACGCATCTGT
GCGGTATTTCACACCGCAATGGTGCACTCTCAGTACAATCTGCTCTGATGCCGCATAGTTAAGCCAGTAT
ACACTCCGCTATCGCTACGTGACTGGGTCATGGCTGCGCCCCGACACCCGCCAACACCCGCTGACGCGCC
CTGACGGGCTTGTCTGCTCCCGGCATCCGCTTACAGACAAGCTGTGACCGTCTCCGGGAGCTGCATGTGT
CAGAGGTTTTCACCGTCATCACCGAAACGCGCGAGGCAGCTGCGGTAAAGCTCATCAGCGTGGTCGTGAA
GCGATTCACAGATGTCTGCCTGTTCATCCGCGTCCAGCTCGTTGAGTTTCTCCAGAAGCGTTAATGTCTG
GCTTCTGATAAAGCGGGCCATGTTAAGGGCGGTTTTTTCCTGTTTGGTCACTGATGCCTCCGTGTAAGGG
GGATTTCTGTTCATGGGGGTAATGATACCGATGAAACGAGAGAGGATGCTCACGATACGGGTTACTGATG
ATGAACATGCCCGGTTACTGGAACGTTGTGAGGGTAAACAACTGGCGGTATGGATGCGGCGGGACCAGAG
AAAAATCACTCAGGGTCAATGCCAGCGCTTCGTTAATACAGATGTAGGTGTTCCACAGGGTAGCCAGCAG
CATCCTGCGATGCAGATCCGGAACATAATGGTGCAGGGCGCTGACTTCCGCGTTTCCAGACTTTACGAAA
CACGGAAACCGAAGACCATTCATGTTGTTGCTCAGGTCGCAGACGTTTTGCAGCAGCAGTCGCTTCACGT
TCGCTCGCGTATCGGTGATTCATTCTGCTAACCAGTAAGGCAACCCCGCCAGCCTAGCCGGGTCCTCAAC
GACAGGAGCACGATCATGCGCACCCGTGGGGCCGCCATGCCGGCGATAATGGCCTGCTTCTCGCCGAAAC
GTTTGGTGGCGGGACCAGTGACGAAGGCTTGAGCGAGGGCGTGCAAGATTCCGAATACCGCAAGCGACAG
GCCGATCATCGTCGCGCTCCAGCGAAAGCGGTCCTCGCCGAAAATGACCCAGAGCGCTGCCGGCACCTGT
CCTACGAGTTGCATGATAAAGAAGACAGTCATAAGTGCGGCGACGATAGTCATGCCCCGCGCCCACCGGA
AGGAGCTGACTGGGTTGAAGGCTCTCAAGGGCATCGGTCGAGATCCCGGTGCCTAATGAGTGAGCTAACT
TACATTAATTGCGTTGCGCTCACTGCCCGCTTTCCAGTCGGGAAACCTGTCGTGCCAGCTGCATTAATGA
ATCGGCCAACGCGCGGGGAGAGGCGGTTTGCGTATTGGGCGCCAGGGTGGTTTTTCTTTTCACCAGTGAG
ACGGGCAACAGCTGATTGCCCTTCACCGCCTGGCCCTGAGAGAGTTGCAGCAAGCGGTCCACGCTGGTTT
GCCCCAGCAGGCGAAAATCCTGTTTGATGGTGGTTAACGGCGGGATATAACATGAGCTGTCTTCGGTATC
GTCGTATCCCACTACCGAGATATCCGCACCAACGCGCAGCCCGGACTCGGTAATGGCGCGCATTGCGCCC
AGCGCCATCTGATCGTTGGCAACCAGCATCGCAGTGGGAACGATGCCCTCATTCAGCATTTGCATGGTTT
GTTGAAAACCGGACATGGCACTCCAGTCGCCTTCCCGTTCCGCTATCGGCTGAATTTGATTGCGAGTGAG
ATATTTATGCCAGCCAGCCAGACGCAGACGCGCCGAGACAGAACTTAATGGGCCCGCTAACAGCGCGATT
TGCTGGTGACCCAATGCGACCAGATGCTCCACGCCCAGTCGCGTACCGTCTTCATGGGAGAAAATAATAC
TGTTGATGGGTGTCTGGTCAGAGACATCAAGAAATAACGCCGGAACATTAGTGCAGGCAGCTTCCACAGC
AATGGCATCCTGGTCATCCAGCGGATAGTTAATGATCAGCCCACTGACGCGTTGCGCGAGAAGATTGTGC
ACCGCCGCTTTACAGGCTTCGACGCCGCTTCGTTCTACCATCGACACCACCACGCTGGCACCCAGTTGAT
CGGCGCGAGATTTAATCGCCGCGACAATTTGCGACGGCGCGTGCAGGGCCAGACTGGAGGTGGCAACGCC
AATCAGCAACGACTGTTTGCCCGCCAGTTGTTGTGCCACGCGGTTGGGAATGTAATTCAGCTCCGCCATC
GCCGCTTCCACTTTTTCCCGCGTTTTCGCAGAAACGTGGCTGGCCTGGTTCACCACGCGGGAAACGGTCT
GATAAGAGACACCGGCATACTCTGCGACATCGTATAACGTTACTGGTTTCACATTCACCACCCTGAATTG
ACTCTCTTCCGGGCGCTATCATGCCATACCGCGAAAGGTTTTGCGCCATTCGATGGTGTCCGGGATCTCG
ACGCTCTCCCTTATGCGACTCCTGCATTAGGAAGCAGCCCAGTAGTAGGTTGAGGCCGTTGAGCACCGCC
GCCGCAAGGAATGGTGCATGCAAGGAGATGGCGCCCAACAGTCCCCCGGCCACGGGGCCTGCCACCATAC
CCACGCCGAAACAAGCGCTCATGAGCCCGAAGTGGCGAGCCCGATCTTCCCCATCGGTGATGTCGGCGAT
ATAGGCGCCAGCAACCGCACCTGTGGCGCCGGTGATGCCGGCCACGATGCGTCCGGCGTAGAGGATCGAG
ATCTCGATCCCGCGAAAT
